>Addgene plasmid #211835 | pRRL-VinculinTS-S1033A | addgene full sequence | sequence record 417709 | Addgene NGS Result
TGGATAGCGGTTTGACTCACGGGGATTTCCAAGTCTCCACCCCATTGACGTCAATGGGAGTTTGTTTTGG
CACCAAAATCAACGGGACTTTCCAAAATGTCGTAACAACTCCGCCCCATTGACGCAAATGGGCGGTAGGC
GTGTACGGTGGGAGGTCTATATAAGCAGAGCTCTCTGGCTAACTAGAGAACCCACTGCTTACTGGCTTAT
CGAAATTAATACGACTCACTATAGGGAGACCCAAGCTGGCTAGCGTTTAAACTTAAGCTTGCCATGCCCG
TCTTCCACACGCGCACCATCGAGAGCATCTTGGAGCCCGTGGCTCAGCAGATCTCCCACCTGGTCATCAT
GCACGAGGAGGGGGAGGTAGACGGCAAGGCCATCCCGGACCTCACCGCCCCCGTGTCGGCCGTGCAGGCC
GCTGTCAGCAACCTGGTGCGGGTTGGAAAAGAAACTGTGCAGACAACAGAAGACCAGATCTTGAAAAGGG
ATATGCCACCAGCATTCATCAAAGTAGAGAATGCCTGCACCAAGCTCGTTCGAGCAGCCCAGATGCTGCA
AGCAGATCCTTATTCAGTACCAGCTCGTGACTACCTAATTGATGGATCAAGAGGCATCCTTTCTGGAACA
TCAGACTTACTTCTGACATTTGATGAAGCGGAGGTCCGTAAAATCATCCGTGTCTGCAAAGGAATATTGG
AATATCTGACTGTGGCAGAAGTAGTAGAGACTATGGAGGATTTGGTGACATATACAAAGAATCTAGGGCC
AGGAATGACAAAGATGGCGAAAATGATCGATGAGAGACAACAGGAATTAACTCATCAGGAACATAGGGTT
ATGCTGGTGAACTCCATGAATACTGTGAAGGAGCTATTGCCTGTACTTATTTCAGCTATGAAGATCTTTG
TAACCACAAAAAACACTAAAAGCCAGGGAATAGAAGAGGCCTTGAAAAATCGCAATTTCACAGTAGAGAA
AATGAGTGCTGAGATAAATGAAATAATCCGTGTATTACAACTCACTTCCTGGGATGAAGATGCCTGGGCC
AGCAAGGACACTGAAGCCATGAAAAGAGCTTTAGCCCTAATAGATTCAAAGATGAACCAGGCAAAAGGCT
GGCTGAGAGATCCAAACGCACCTCCAGGGGATGCTGGTGAGCAAGCAATAAGGCAGATCCTTGATGAAGC
TGGAAAAGCAGGAGAATTGTGTGCAGGCAAAGAACGCAGGGAGATTCTGGGAACATGCAAAACTTTGGGC
CAAATGACTGATCAACTTGCTGATCTCCGAGCTAGAGGACAGGGTGCTACACCGATGGCAATGCAGAAGG
CACAGCAGGTGTCACAAGGCCTGGATTTGCTCACTGCAAAAGTGGAGAATGCAGCCCGGAAATTGGAGGC
CATGACAAACTCTAAGCAGGCTATTGCAAAGAAGATTGATGCTGCTCAGAACTGGCTTGCGGATCCCAAC
GGCGGAAGTGAAGGAGAAGAACACATTCGAGGAATTATGTCTGAAGCAAGGAAAGTTGCAGAATTGTGTG
AGGAGCCTAAAGAAAGAGATGATATCCTTCGCTCCTTGGGGGAAATCTCTGCTCTGACAGCTAAGCTGTC
AGATCTGCGACGACATGGGAAAGGCGACTCTCCTGAGGCCCGTGCATTGGCCAAGCAAATAGCTACATCA
CTTCAGAACTTACAGTCCAAAACAAACAGAGCTGTAGCAAATACTAGGCCAGTTAAAGCTGCTGTCCATT
TGGAGGGCAAGATTGAGCAAGCCCAGAGGTGGATAGATAATCCTACAGTTGATGATCGGGGAGTAGGCCA
GGCAGCAATTCGGGGTTTGGTTGCAGAAGGTCGTCGTCTAGCCAATGTCATGATGGGACCTTATCGTCAG
GACCTGCTTGCCAAATGTGACCGTGTAGACCAGCTGGCTGCTCAGCTTGCTGACCTTGCAGCAAGAGGGG
AAGGAGAGTCTCCTCAGGCTAGGGCAATTGCTGCTCAGCTTCAGGACTCCCTGAAGGATCTCAAAGCACG
GATGCAAGAAGCAATGACCCAGGAGGTGTCTGATGTTTTCAGTGACACTACAACCCCTATTAAGTTGTTA
GCAGTAGCAGCCACTGCTCCTTCTGATACTCCCAATAGAGAAGAGGTGTTTGAAGAAAGAGCAGCAAATT
TTGAAAACCATGCTGCTAGACTGGGAGCAACAGCAGAAAAAGCAGCTGCAGTTGGAACTGCTAATAAAAC
TACTGTGGAAGGCATTCAGGCAACAGTCAAATCTGCAAGGGAGCTTACACCACAGGTAGTATCGGCTGCT
CGAATCCTCCTGAGAAATCCTGGAAATCAAGCTGCTTATGAGCATTTTGAGACAATGAAAAACCAATGGA
TTGATAATGTAGAAAAGATGACAGGGCTGGTGGATGAGGCCATCGATACCAAGTCTCTGTTGGATGCATC
AGAAGAGGCTATTAAGAAGGATCTTGATAAATGTAAAGTTGCAATGGCCAATATGCAACCTCAGATGCTG
GTAGCTGGAGCCACCAGCATTGCTAGACGAGCGAACCGCATCCTGCTTGTGGCAAAACGGGAGGTTGAAA
ATTCAGAAGACCCTAAATTCAGGGAGGCTGTTAAAGCAGCTTCTGATGAGCTGAGCAAAACCATATCACC
GATGGTAATGGATGCTAAAGCTGTAGCAGGAAATATCTCTGATCCTGGTTTGCAGAAGAGTTTCTTGGAT
TCTGGATACAGGATTCTGGGAGCTGTGGCCAAAGTCAGAGAAGCCTTTCAGCCTCAGGAGCCAGACTTTC
CCCCTCCTCCTCCTGACCTAGAGCATCTCCATCTGACTGATGAGCTTGCTCCTCCAAAACCACCACTTCC
AGAAGGTGAGGTTCCCCCACCCAGACCACCACCCCCTGAAGAAAAAGATGAGGTCGAGATGGTGAGCAAG
GGCGAGGAGACCACAATGGGCGTAATCAAGCCCGACATGAAGATCAAGCTGAAGATGGAGGGCAACGTGA
ATGGCCACGCCTTCGTGATCGAGGGCGAGGGCGAGGGCAAGCCCTACGACGGCACCAACACCATCAACCT
GGAGGTGAAGGAGGGAGCCCCCCTGCCCTTCTCCTACGACATTCTGACCACCGCGTTCGCCTACGGCAAC
AGGGCCTTCACCAAGTACCCCGACGACATCCCCAACTACTTCAAGCAGTCCTTCCCCGAGGGCTACTCTT
GGGAGCGCACCATGACCTTCGAGGACAAGGGCATCGTGAAGGTGAAGTCCGACATCTCCATGGAGGAGGA
CTCCTTCATCTACGAGATACACCTCAAGGGCGAGAACTTCCCCCCCAACGGCCCCGTGATGCAGAAGAAG
ACCACCGGCTGGGACGCCTCCACCGAGAGGATGTACGTGCGCGACGGCGTGCTGAAGGGCGACGTCAAGC
ACAAGCTGCTGCTGGAGGGCGGCGGCCACCACCGCGTTGACTTCAAGACCATCTACAGGGCCAAGAAGGC
GGTGAAGCTGCCCGACTATCACTTTGTGGACCACCGCATCGAGATCCTGAACCACGACAAGGACTACAAC
AAGGTGACCGTTTACGAGAGCGCCGTGGCCCGCAACTCCACCGACGGCATGGACGAGCTGTACAAGGGGC
CAGGTGGTGCAGGGCCAGGTGGTGCAGGGCCAGGTGGTGCAGGGCCAGGTGGTGCAGGGCCCGGTGGTGC
AGGTCCAGGTGGTGCAGGTCCAGGTGGTGCAGGTCCAGGTGGTGCTATGGTGAGCAAGGGCGAGGAGCTG
TTCACCGGGGTGGTGCCCATCCTGGTCGAGCTGGACGGCGACGTAAACGGCCACAAGTTCAGCGTGTCCG
GCGAGGGCGAGGGCGATGCCACCTACGGCAAGCTGACCCTGAAGCTGATCTGCACCACCGGCAAGCTGCC
CGTGCCCTGGCCCACCCTCGTGACCACCCTGGGCTACGGCCTGCAGTGCTTCGCCCGCTACCCCGACCAC
ATGAAGCAGCACGACTTCTTCAAGTCCGCCATGCCCGAAGGCTACGTCCAGGAGCGCACCATCTTCTTCA
AGGACGACGGCAACTACAAGACCCGCGCCGAGGTGAAGTTCGAGGGCGACACCCTGGTGAACCGCATCGA
GCTGAAGGGCATCGACTTCAAGGAGGACGGCAACATCCTGGGGCACAAGCTGGAGTACAACTACAACAGC
CACAACGTCTATATCACCGCCGACAAGCAGAAGAACGGCATCAAGGCCAACTTCAAGATCCGCCACAACA
TCGAGGACGGCGGCGTGCAGCTCGCCGACCACTACCAGCAGAACACCCCCATCGGCGACGGCCCCGTGCT
GCTGCCCGACAACCACTACCTGAGCTACCAGTCCAAACTGAGCAAAGACCCCAACGAGAAGCGCGATCAC
ATGGTCCTGCTGGAGTTCGTGACCGCCGCCGGGATCACTCTCGGCATGGACGAGCTGTACAAGGCGGCCG
CGGAGTTCCCAGAGCAGAAAGCAGGAGAAGCTATTAATCAGCCCATGATGATGGCTGCTAGGCAGTTGCA
TGACGAGGCTCGGAAATGGTCTAGCAAGGGTAACGACATCATTGCTGCTGCTAAACGAATGGCGCTGCTC
ATGGCTGAGATGTCACGCCTGGTGCGAGGAGGCAGCGGAAACAAGCGTGCCCTCATCCAGTGTGCAAAAG
ATATTGCTAAGGCATCGGATGAAGTCACTCGATTGGCCAAAGAGGTGGCCAAGCAATGTACTGATAAACG
CATTAGAACAAACCTCTTACAGGTCTGTGAGCGAATCCCAACCATCAGCACGCAGCTCAAAATTCTTTCC
ACAGTGAAAGCTACCATGCTGGGCAGGACTAACATCAGCGATGAAGAATCAGAACAGGCAACTGAGATGT
TGGTTCATAACGCCCAGAACCTCATGCAGGCTGTGAAGGAAACTGTGAGAGAAGCTGAAGCAGCATCCAT
TAAGATAAGAACAGATGCCGGATTCACTCTGCGCTGGGTCAGAAAGACCCCATGGTATCAGTAAGAATTC
TGCAGATATCCAGCACAGTGGCGGCCGCTCGAGTCTAGAGTCGACAATCAACCTCTGGATTACAAAATTT
GTGAAAGATTGACTGGTATTCTTAACTATGTTGCTCCTTTTACGCTATGTGGATACGCTGCTTTAATGCC
TTTGTATCATGCTATTGCTTCCCGTATGGCTTTCATTTTCTCCTCCTTGTATAAATCCTGGTTGCTGTCT
CTTTATGAGGAGTTGTGGCCCGTTGTCAGGCAACGTGGCGTGGTGTGCACTGTGTTTGCTGACGCAACCC
CCACTGGTTGGGGCATTGCCACCACCTGTCAGCTCCTTTCCGGGACTTTCGCTTTCCCCCTCCCTATTGC
CACGGCGGAACTCATCGCCGCCTGCCTTGCCCGCTGCTGGACAGGGGCTCGGCTGTTGGGCACTGACAAT
TCCGTGGTGTTGTCGGGGAAGCTGACGTCCTTTCCATGGCTGCTCGCCTGTGTTGCCACCTGGATTCTGC
GCGGGACGTCCTTCTGCTACGTCCCTTCGGCCCTCAATCCAGCGGACCTTCCTTCCCGCGGCCTGCTGCC
GGCTCTGCGGCCTCTTCCGCGTCTTCGCCTTCGCCCTCAGACGAGTCGGATCTCCCTTTGGGCCGCCTCC
CCGCCTGGAATTAATTCGAGCTCGGTACCTTTAAGACCAATGACTTACAAGGCAGCTGTAGATCTTAGCC
ACTTTTTAAAAGAAAAGGGGGGACTGGAAGGGCTAATTCACTCCCAACGAAGACAAGATCTGCTTTTTGC
TTGTACTGGGTCTCTCTGGTTAGACCAGATCTGAGCCTGGGAGCTCTCTGGCTAACTAGGGAACCCACTG
CTTAAGCCTCAATAAAGCTTGCCTTGAGTGCTTCAAGTAGTGTGTGCCCGTCTGTTGTGTGACTCTGGTA
ACTAGAGATCCCTCAGACCCTTTTAGTCAGTGTGGAAAATCTCTAGCAGTAGTAGTTCATGTCATCTTAT
TATTCAGTATTTATAACTTGCAAAGAAATGAATATCAGAGAGTGAGAGGAACTTGTTTATTGCAGCTTAT
AATGGTTACAAATAAAGCAATAGCATCACAAATTTCACAAATAAAGCATTTTTTTCACTGCATTCTAGTT
GTGGTTTGTCCAAACTCATCAATGTATCTTATCATGTCTGGCTCTAGCTATCCCGCCCCTAACTCCGCCC
ATCCCGCCCCTAACTCCGCCCAGTTCCGCCCATTCTCCGCCCCATGGCTGACTAATTTTTTTTATTTATG
CAGAGGCCGAGGCCGCCTCGGCCTCTGAGCTATTCCAGAAGTAGTGAGGAGGCTTTTTTGGAGGCCTAGG
GACGTACCCAATTCGCCCTATAGTGAGTCGTATTACGCGCGCTCACTGGCCGTCGTTTTACAACGTCGTG
ACTGGGAAAACCCTGGCGTTACCCAACTTAATCGCCTTGCAGCACATCCCCCTTTCGCCAGCTGGCGTAA
TAGCGAAGAGGCCCGCACCGATCGCCCTTCCCAACAGTTGCGCAGCCTGAATGGCGAATGGG
[124 nt withheld, positions 6573-6696]
C
[91 nt withheld, positions 6698-6788]
A
[49 nt withheld, positions 6790-6838]
CCTTTGACGTTGGAGTCCACGTTCTTT
[37 nt withheld, positions 6866-6902]
ACCCTATCTCGGTCTATTCTTTTGATTTATAAGGGATTTTGCCGATTTCGGCCTATTGGTTAAAAAATGA
GCTGATTTAACAAAAATTTAACGCGAATTTTAACAAAATATTAACGCTTACAATTTAGGTGGCACTTTTC
GGGGAAATGTGCGCGGAACCCCTATTTGTTTATTTTTCTAAATACATTCAAATATGTATCCGCTCATGAG
ACAATAACCCTGATAAATGCTTCAATAATATTGAAAAAGGAAGAGTATGAGTATTCAACATTTCCGTGTC
GCCCTTATTCCCTTTTTTGCGGCATTTTGCCTTCCTGTTTTTGCTCACCCAGAAACGCTGGTGAAAGTAA
AAGATGCTGAAGATCAGTTGGGTGCACGAGTGGGTTACATCGAACTGGATCTCAACAGCGGTAAGATCCT
TGAGAGTTTTCGCCCCGAAGAACGTTTTCCAATGATGAGCACTTTTAAAGTTCTGCTATGTGGCGCGGTA
TTATCCCGTATTGACGCCGGGCAAGAGCAACTCGGTCGCCGCATACACTATTCTCAGAATGACTTGGTTG
AGTACTCACCAGTCACAGAAAAGCATCTTACGGATGGCATGACAGTAAGAGAATTATGCAGTGCTGCCAT
AACCATGAGTGATAACACTGCGGCCAACTTACTTCTGACAACGATCGGAGGACCGAAGGAGCTAACCGCT
TTTTTGCACAACATGGGGGATCATGTAACTCGCCTTGATCGTTGGGAACCGGAGCTGAATGAAGCCATAC
CAAACGACGAGCGTGACACCACGATGCCTGTAGCAATGGCAACAACGTTGCGCAAACTATTAACTGGCGA
ACTACTTACTCTAGCTTCCCGGCAACAATTAATAGACTGGATGGAGGCGGATAAAGTTGCAGGACCACTT
CTGCGCTCGGCCCTTCCGGCTGGCTGGTTTATTGCTGATAAATCTGGAGCCGGTGAGCGTGGGTCTCGCG
GTATCATTGCAGCACTGGGGCCAGATGGTAAGCCCTCCCGTATCGTAGTTATCTACACGACGGGGAGTCA
GGCAACTATGGATGAACGAAATAGACAGATCGCTGAGATAGGTGCCTCACTGATTAAGCATTGGTAACTG
TCAGACCAAGTTTACTCATATATACTTTAGATTGATTTAAAACTTCATTTTTAATTTAAAAGGATCTAGG
TGAAGATCCTTTTTGATAATCTCATGACCAAAATCCCTTAACGTGAGTTTTCGTTCCACTGAGCGTCAGA
CCCCGTAGAAAAGATCAAAGGATCTTCTTGAGATCCTTTTTTTCTGCGCGTAATCTGCTGCTTGCAAACA
AAAAAACCACCGCTACCAGCGGTGGTTTGTTTGCCGGATCAAGAGCTACCAACTCTTTTTCCGAAGGTAA
CTGGCTTCAGCAGAGCGCAGATACCAAATACTGTTCTTCTAGTGTAGCCGTAGTTAGGCCACCACTTCAA
GAACTCTGTAGCACCGCCTACATACCTCGCTCTGCTAATCCTGTTACCAGTGGCTGCTGCCAGTGGCGAT
AAGTCGTGTCTTACCGGGTTGGACTCAAGACGATAGTTACCGGATAAGGCGCAGCGGTCGGGCTGAACGG
GGGGTTCGTGCACACAGCCCAGCTTGGAGCGAACGACCTACACCGAACTGAGATACCTACAGCGTGAGCT
ATGAGAAAGCGCCACGCTTCCCGAAGGGAGAAAGGCGGACAGGTATCCGGTAAGCGGCAGGGTCGGAACA
GGAGAGCGCACGAGGGAGCTTCCAGGGGGAAACGCCTGGTATCTTTATAGTCCTGTCGGGTTTCGCCACC
TCTGACTTGAGCGTCGATTTTTGTGATGCTCGTCAGGGGGGCGGAGCCTATGGAAAAACGCCAGCAACGC
GGCCTTTTTACGGTTCCTGGCCTTTTGCTGGCCTTTTGCTCACATGTTCTTTCCTGCGTTATCCCCTGAT
TCTGTGGATAACCGTATTACCGCCTTTGAGTGAGCTGATACCGCTCGCCGCAGCCGAACGACCGAGCGCA
GCGAGTCAGTGAGCGAGGAAGCGGAAGAGCGCCCAATACGCAAACCGCCTCTCCCCGCGCGTTGGCCGAT
TCATTAATGCAGCTGGCACGACAGGTTTCCCGACTGGAAAGCGGGCAGTGAGCGCAACGCAATTAATGTG
AGTTAGCTCACTCATTAGGCACCCCAGGCTTTACACTTTATGCTTCCGGCTCGTATGTTGTGTGGAATTG
TGAGCGGATAACAATTTCACACAGGAAACAGCTATGACCATGATTACGCCAAGCGCGCAATTAACCCTCA
CTAAAGGGAACAAAAGCTGGAGCTGCAAGCTTAATGTAGTCTTATGCAATACTCTTGTAGTCTTGCAACA
TGGTAACGATGAGTTAGCAACATGCCTTACAAGGAGAGAAAAAGCACCGTGCATGCCGATTGGTGGAAGT
AAGGTGGTACGATCGTGCCTTATTAGGAAGGCAACAGACGGGTCTGACATGGATTGGACGAACCACTGAA
TTGCCGCATTGCAGAGATATTGTATTTAAGTGCCTAGCTCGATACATAAACGGGTCTCTCTGGTTAGACC
AGATCTGAGCCTGGGAGCTCTCTGGCTAACTAGGGAACCCACTGCTTAAGCCTCAATAAAGCTTGCCTTG
AGTGCTTCAAGTAGTGTGTGCCCGTCTGTTGTGTGACTCTGGTAACTAGAGATCCCTCAGACCCTTTTAG
TCAGTGTGGAAAATCTCTAGCAGTGGCGCCCGAACAGGGACTTGAAAGCGAAAGGGAAACCAGAGGAGCT
CTCTCGACGCAGGACTCGGCTTGCTGAAGCGCGCACGGCAAGAGGCGAGGGGCGGCGACTGGTGAGTACG
CCAAAAATTTTGACTAGCGGAGGCTAGAAGGAGAGAGATGGGTGCGAGAGCGTCAGTATTAAGCGGGGGA
GAATTAGATCGCGATGGGAAAAAATTCGGTTAAGGCCAGGGGGAAAGAAAAAATATAAATTAAAACATAT
AGTATGGGCAAGCAGGGAGCTAGAACGATTCGCAGTTAATCCTGGCCTGTTAGAAACATCAGAAGGCTGT
AGACAAATACTGGGACAGCTACAACCATCCCTTCAGACAGGATCAGAAGAACTTAGATCATTATATAATA
CAGTAGCAACCCTCTATTGTGTGCATCAAAGGATAGAGATAAAAGACACCAAGGAAGCTTTAGACAAGAT
AGAGGAAGAGCAAAACAAAAGTAAGACCACCGCACAGCAAGCGGCCGCTGATCTTCAGACCTGGAGGAGG
AGATATGAGGGACAATTGGAGAAGTGAATTATATAAATATAAAGTAGTAAAAATTGAACCATTAGGAGTA
GCACCCACCAAGGCAAAGAGAAGAGTGGTGCAGAGAGAAAAAAGAGCAGTGGGAATAGGAGCTTTGTTCC
TTGGGTTCTTGGGAGCAGCAGGAAGCACTATGGGCGCAGCGTCAATGACGCTGACGGTACAGGCCAGACA
ATTATTGTCTGGTATAGTGCAGCAGCAGAACAATTTGCTGAGGGCTATTGAGGCGCAACAGCATCTGTTG
CAACTCACAGTCTGGGGCATCAAGCAGCTCCAGGCAAGAATCCTGGCTGTGGAAAGATACCTAAAGGATC
AACAGCTCCTGGGGATTTGGGGTTGCTCTGGAAAACTCATTTGCACCACTGCTGTGCCTTGGAATGCTAG
TTGGAGTAATAAATCTCTGGAACAGATTTGGAATCACACGACCTGGATGGAGTGGGACAGAGAAATTAAC
AATTACACAAGCTTAATACACTCCTTAATTGAAGAATCGCAAAACCAGCAAGAAAAGAATGAACAAGAAT
TATTGGAATTAGATAAATGGGCAAGTTTGTGGAATTGGTTTAACATAACAAATTGGCTGTGGTATATAAA
ATTATTCATAATGATAGTAGGAGGCTTGGTAGGTTTAAGAATAGTTTTTGCTGTACTTTCTATAGTGAAT
AGAGTTAGGCAGGGATATTCACCATTATCGTTTCAGACCCACCTCCCAACCCCGAGGGGACCCGACAGGC
CCGAAGGAATAGAAGAAGAAGGTGGAGAGAGAGACAGAGACAGATCCATTCGATTAGTGAACGGATCTCG
ACGGTATCGGTTAACTTTTAAAAGAAAAGGGGGGATTGGGGGGTACAGTGCAGGGGAAAGAATAGTAGAC
ATAATAGCAACAGACATACAAACTAAAGAATTACAAAAACAAATTACAAAATTCAAAATTTTATCGATGG
ATCCCCCGGGCTCGAGTTCGAAGATCGATGTACGGGCCAGATATACGCGTTGACATTGATTATTGACTAG
TTATTAATAGTAATCAATTACGGGGTCATTAGTTCATAGCCCATATATGGAGTTCCGCGTTACATAACTT
ACGGTAAATGGCCCGCCTGGCTGACCGCCCAACGACCCCCGCCCATTGACGTCAATAATGACGTATGTTC
CCATAGTAACGCCAATAGGGACTTTCCATTGACGTCAATGGGTGGAGTATTTACGGTAAACTGCCCACTT
GGCAGTACATCAAGTGTATCATATGCCAAGTACGCCCCCTATTGACGTCAATGACGGTAAATGGCCCGCC
TGGCATTATGCCCAGTACATGACCTTATGGGACTTTCCTACTTGGCAGTACATCTACGTATTAGTCATCG
CTATTACCATGGTGATGCGGTTTTGGCAGTACATCAATGGGCG
Features (pLannotate 1.2.2; 31 found; start..end, strand, type, name):
    168..201     +  LTR            5' LTR (truncated) (fragment): truncated 5' long terminal repeat (LTR) from HIV-1
    217..235     +  promoter       T7 promoter: promoter for bacteriophage T7 RNA polymerase
    274..2880    +  CDS            VIN1: VINC_OSCPE - Experimental evidence at protein level: Swiss-Prot protein existence level 1. Actin filament (F-actin)-binding protein which may play a role in cell-cell adhesion. From Oscarella pearsei (Sponge).
   2929..3636    +  CDS            mTFP1: mTFP1 is a basic (constitutively fluorescent) cyan fluorescent protein published in 2006, derived from Clavularia sp.. It has low acid sensitivity.
   3757..4473    +  CDS            mVenus: mVenus is a basic (constitutively fluorescent) yellow fluorescent protein published in 2006, derived from Aequorea victoria. It is reported to be a rapidly-maturing monomer with moderate acid sensitivity.
   4489..5031    +  CDS            vcl (fragment): VINC_XENLA - Experimental evidence at transcript level: Swiss-Prot protein existence level 2. Involved in cell adhesion. May be involved in the attachment of the actin-based microfilaments to the plasma membrane. From Xenopus laevis (African clawed frog).
   5086..5674    +  misc_feature   WPRE: woodchuck hepatitis virus posttranscriptional regulatory element
   5695..5763    +  CDS            nef (fragment): NEF_HV1Z2 - Experimental evidence at protein level: Swiss-Prot protein existence level 1. Extracellular Nef protein targets CD4(+) T-lymphocytes for apoptosis by interacting with CXCR4 surface receptors. From Human immunodeficiency virus type 1 group M subtype D (isolate Z2/CDC-Z34) (HIV-1).
   5765..5998    +  LTR            3' LTR (ΔU3): self-inactivating 3' long terminal repeat (LTR) from HIV-1
   6070..6191    +  polyA_signal   SV40 poly(A) signal: SV40 polyadenylation signal
   6231..6366    +  rep_origin     SV40 ori: SV40 origin of replication
   6387..6405    -  promoter       T7 promoter: promoter for bacteriophage T7 RNA polymerase
   6413..6568    +  CDS            lacZα (fragment): LacZα fragment of β-galactosidase; lacZ fragment
   6573..7001    +  rep_origin     f1 ori (sequence partly withheld): f1 bacteriophage origin of replication; arrow indicates direction of (+) strand synthesis
   7054..7158    +  promoter       AmpR promoter: bla
   7159..8019    +  CDS            AmpR: β-lactamase; bla; confers resistance to ampicillin, carbenicillin, and related antibiotics
   8190..8778    +  rep_origin     ori: high-copy-number ColE1/pMB1/pBR322/pUC origin of replication
   8961..9053    +  CDS            lacI (fragment): lac repressor; lacI; The lac repressor binds to the lac operator to inhibit transcription in E. coli. This inhibition can be relieved by adding lactose or isopropyl-β-D-thiogalactopyranoside (IPTG).
   9066..9087    +  protein_bind   CAP binding site: CAP binding activates transcription in the presence of cAMP. E. coli catabolite activator protein
   9102..9132    +  promoter       lac promoter: promoter for the E. coli lac operon
   9136..9158    +  protein_bind   lac operator (fragment): The lac repressor binds to the lac operator to inhibit transcription in E. coli. This inhibition can be relieved by adding lactose or isopropyl-β-D-thiogalactopyranoside (IPTG). lac repressor encoded by lacI
   9201..9219    +  promoter       T3 promoter: promoter for bacteriophage T3 RNA polymerase
   9247..9473    +  promoter       RSV promoter: Rous sarcoma virus enhancer/promoter
   9474..9654    +  LTR            5' LTR (truncated): truncated 5' long terminal repeat (LTR) from HIV-1
   9701..9826    +  misc_feature   HIV-1 Ψ: packaging signal of human immunodeficiency virus type 1
   9810..10173   +  CDS            HIV-1 gag (fragment): gag protein from human immunodeficiency virus 1; gag
  10319..10552   +  misc_feature   RRE: The Rev response element (RRE) of HIV-1 allows for Rev-dependent mRNA export from the nucleus to the cytoplasm.
  10929..11029   +  CDS            Rev (fragment): human immunodeficiency virus 1 (HIV-1) Rev protein; rev; enhances nuclear export of unspliced and incompletely spliced viral mRNAs
  11048..11164   +  misc_feature   cPPT/CTS: central polypurine tract and central termination sequence of HIV-1
  11224..11603   +  enhancer       CMV enhancer: human cytomegalovirus immediate early enhancer
  11604..172     +  promoter       CMV promoter (across the origin): human cytomegalovirus (CMV) immediate early promoter
