[The description below was written by a language model from this plasmid's Addgene catalogue record and pLannotate feature annotations shown in this document.]
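Description:
pRRL-VinculinTS-S1033A is a third-generation-style, self-inactivating HIV-1 lentiviral expression plasmid built on the pRRL backbone, about 11.6 kb in total. In bacteria it is maintained through a high-copy ColE1/pUC origin and selected with ampicillin (AmpR/β-lactamase). An f1 origin, an SV40 origin and leftover lac, T3 and T7 cloning-vector elements are also annotated. The viral genome is transcribed in packaging cells from an RSV promoter fused to a truncated 5' LTR. This is followed by the Ψ packaging signal with a partial gag region, the Rev response element for Rev-dependent nuclear export, and the cPPT/CTS. Downstream of the payload lie a WPRE, which boosts transcript expression, a ΔU3 3' LTR that inactivates the LTR promoter after integration, and an SV40 polyadenylation signal.

The payload is a roughly 5.5 kb insert driven by the internal CMV enhancer/promoter, which spans the numbering origin of the sequence record. It encodes the vinculin tension sensor (VinTS), based on chicken vinculin. The feature table shows a large N-terminal vinculin segment, then mTFP1 and mVenus separated by a short unannotated gap, then a C-terminal vinculin fragment. The automated annotation labels the vinculin segments by sponge and frog homologues, but the catalogue entry gives the species as chicken. The two fluorescent proteins form a FRET pair placed internally within vinculin, so that mechanical load across the protein can be read out as a change in energy transfer. This version carries an S1033A substitution that prevents phosphorylation at serine 1033. Part of the construct derives from an earlier vinculin tension sensor plasmid. It is suited to stable lentiviral delivery of the sensor to test how S1033 phosphorylation affects vinculin loading; the associated study examined vinculin in collective cell migration.
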