Addgene plasmid #211835: pRRL-VinculinTS-S1033A
Purpose: Vinculin tension sensor (VinTS) with vinculin S1033 unphosphorylatable point mutation (S1033A), in lentiviral expression vector.
Depositing lab: Brenton Hoffman. Depositing organization: Duke University. Publication: Coupling during collective cell migration is controlled by a vinculin mechanochemical switch. Shoyer TC, Gates EM, Cabe JI, Urs AN, Conway DE, Hoffman BD. Proc Natl Acad Sci U S A. 2023 Dec 12;120(50):e2316456120. doi: 10.1073/pnas.2316456120. Epub 2023 Dec 6. PubMed 38055737.
Backbone
  Vector backbone: pRRL
  Backbone size w/o insert (bp): 6106
  Total vector size (bp): 11630
  Vector type: Lentiviral
Growth in bacteria
  Bacterial resistance: Ampicillin, 100 μg/mL
  Growth temperature: 30°C
  Growth strain: NEB Stable
  Copy number: Unknown
Gene/Insert
  Gene/Insert name: VinculinTS-S1033A (alt name: VinTS-S1033A)
  Species: G. gallus (chicken), Synthetic
  Insert size (bp): 5524
  Mutation: mutated vinculin serine 1033 to alanine (S1033A), creates unphosphorylatable mutant
  Entrez Gene: VCL (a.k.a. VINC1)
  Promoter: CMV
  Cloning method: Restriction Enzyme; 5′ cloning site EcoRV (destroyed during cloning); 3′ cloning site XbaI (not destroyed)
  Sequencing primers: 5′ GGTACAGTGCAGGGGAAAG; 3′ GTTAAGAATACCAGTCAATCTTTCAC
Resource information
  A portion of this plasmid was derived from a plasmid made by: Martin Schwartz (Addgene #26019)
Terms and licenses: Academic/Nonprofit Terms; Industry Terms: Not Available to Industry
How to cite: pRRL-VinculinTS-S1033A was a gift from Brenton Hoffman (Addgene plasmid # 211835 ; http://n2t.net/addgene:211835 ; RRID:Addgene_211835)
